Addgene plasmid #26551: MXW-PGK-let-7_LPD-IRES-GFP
Depositing lab: Chang-Zheng Chen. Depositing organization: Stanford University. Publication: The potential functions of primary microRNAs in target recognition and repression. Trujillo RD, Yue SB, Tang Y, O'Gorman WE, Chen CZ. EMBO J. 2010 Oct 6;29(19):3272-85. doi: 10.1038/emboj.2010.208. Epub 2010 Aug 31. PubMed 20808284.
Backbone
  Vector backbone: MXW-PGK-let7-IRES-GFP
  Backbone size w/o insert (bp): 7556
  Vector type: Mammalian Expression, Retroviral
Growth in bacteria
  Bacterial resistance: Ampicillin, 100 μg/mL
  Growth temperature: 37°C
  Growth strain: DH5alpha
  Copy number: Unknown
Gene/Insert
  Gene/Insert name: cel-pre-let-7_LPD (alt name: pre let-7 LPD)
  Species: C. elegans (nematode)
  Insert size (bp): 86
  Mutation: loop mutant D
  Cloning method: Restriction Enzyme; 5′ cloning site BamHI (not destroyed); 3′ cloning site BstBI (not destroyed)
  Sequencing primers: 5′ mPGK-F
Terms and licenses: Academic/Nonprofit Terms; Industry Terms: Not Available to Industry
Depositor comments: BamHI and BstBI are endogenous sites that flank the hairpin region of wt cel-let-7.
How to cite: MXW-PGK-let-7_LPD-IRES-GFP was a gift from Chang-Zheng Chen (Addgene plasmid # 26551 ; http://n2t.net/addgene:26551 ; RRID:Addgene_26551)
