[The description below was written by a language model from this plasmid's Addgene catalogue record and pLannotate feature annotations shown in this document.]
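Description:
MXW-PGK-let-7_LPD-IRES-GFP is a gammaretroviral mammalian expression vector of about 7.6 kb, used to express a mutant form of the C. elegans let-7 microRNA precursor in mammalian cells. The proviral region is bounded by 5′ and 3′ long terminal repeats of murine embryonic stem cell virus. It contains the MESV Ψ packaging signal and a truncated MMLV gag segment lacking its start codon, which together allow the vector RNA to be encapsidated when viral proteins are supplied in trans by a packaging system. In bacteria the plasmid is maintained through a ColE1/pUC-type origin and selected with ampicillin via the β-lactamase gene. The remaining annotated pieces (lac promoter/operator, and fragments of lacI, lacZα, rop, bom, TcR and env) are backbone remnants with no evident role, and a very short chicken β-actin promoter match is probably also incidental.

Within the provirus, an internal mouse PGK promoter drives a bicistronic-style transcript carrying the let-7 gene segment, followed by an EMCV IRES and EGFP. Transduced or transfected cells can therefore be identified or sorted by green fluorescence that reports on the same transcript as the microRNA. The insert is an 86 bp pre-let-7 hairpin bearing "loop mutant D". It was swapped into the parental wild-type let-7 vector between BamHI and BstBI, which are endogenous sites flanking the hairpin region, and both sites are retained. The record does not specify the nucleotide changes in this loop mutant. According to the associated publication title, the construct comes from a study of how primary microRNA transcripts may contribute to target recognition and repression. It was presumably used alongside the wild-type vector to test how the hairpin loop affects let-7 function.
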