Features (pLannotate 1.2.2; 21 found; start..end, strand, type, name):
    580..921     +  misc_feature   MESV Ψ: packaging signal of murine embryonic stem cell virus
    988..1404    +  CDS            gag (truncated): truncated Moloney murine leukemia virus (MMLV) gag gene lacking the start codon
   1422..1922    +  promoter       PGK promoter: mouse phosphoglycerate kinase 1 promoter
   2187..2259    +  ncRNA          let-7 (fragment): Accession: RF00027 - let-7 microRNA precursor
   2523..2540    -  promoter       chicken β-actin promoter (fragment): contains a 21-bp deletion relative to the standard chicken β-actin promoter
   2543..3094    +  misc_feature   IRES: internal ribosome entry site (IRES) of the encephalomyocarditis virus (EMCV)
   3106..3825    +  CDS            EGFP: the original enhanced GFP (Yang et al., 1996) mammalian codon-optimized
   3917..4432    +  LTR            3' LTR: 3' long terminal repeat from murine embryonic stem cell virus
   4625..4641    -  protein_bind   lac operator: The lac repressor binds to the lac operator to inhibit transcription in E. coli. This inhibition can be relieved by adding lactose or isopropyl-β-D-thiogalactopyranoside (IPTG). lac repressor encoded by lacI
   4649..4679    -  promoter       lac promoter: promoter for the E. coli lac operon
   4694..4715    -  protein_bind   CAP binding site: CAP binding activates transcription in the presence of cAMP. E. coli catabolite activator protein
   4728..4820    -  CDS            lacI (fragment): lac repressor; lacI; The lac repressor binds to the lac operator to inhibit transcription in E. coli. This inhibition can be relieved by adding lactose or isopropyl-β-D-thiogalactopyranoside (IPTG).
   5003..5591    -  rep_origin     ori: high-copy-number ColE1/pMB1/pBR322/pUC origin of replication
   5762..6622    -  CDS            AmpR: β-lactamase; bla; confers resistance to ampicillin, carbenicillin, and related antibiotics
   6623..6727    -  promoter       AmpR promoter: bla
   6822..6857    +  CDS            rop (fragment): Rop protein, which maintains plasmids at low copy number; rop
   6959..7058    +  misc_feature   bom (fragment): basis of mobility region from pBR322
   7064..7218    -  CDS            lacZα (fragment): LacZα fragment of β-galactosidase; lacZ fragment
   7226..7501    -  CDS            TcR (fragment): tetracycline efflux protein; tet; confers resistance to tetracycline
   7499..7599    +  CDS            env (fragment): murine leukemia virus gPr80 envelope polyprotein precursor; env; proteolytically cleaved into gp70SU and p15TM subunits
   7641..516     +  LTR            5' LTR (across the origin): 5' long terminal repeat from murine embryonic stem cell virus
>Addgene plasmid #26551 | MXW-PGK-let-7_LPD-IRES-GFP | depositor full sequence | sequence record 12570 | Author sequence
TGAAAGACCCCACCTGTAGGTTTGGCAAGCTAGCTTAAGTAACGCCATTTTGCAAGGCATGGAAAATACA
TAACTGAGAATAGAGAAGTTCAGATCAAGGTTAGGAACAGAGAGACAGCAGAATATGGGCCAAACAGGAT
ATCTGTGGTAAGCAGTTCCTGCCCCGGCTCAGGGCCAAGAACAGATGGTCCCCAGATGCGGTCCCGCCCT
CAGCAGTTTCTAGAGAACCATCAGATGTTTCCAGGGTGCCCCAAGGACCTGAAAATGACCCTGTGCCTTA
TTTGAACTAACCAATCAGTTCGCTTCTCGCTTCTGTTCGCGCGCTTCTGCTCCCCGAGCTCAATAAAAGA
GCCCACAACCCCTCACTCGGCGCGCCAGTCCTCCGATAGACTGCGTCGCCCGGGTACCCGTATTCCCAAT
AAAGCCTCTTGCTGTTTGCATCCGAATCGTGGACTCGCTGATCCTTGGGAGGGTCTCCTCAGATTGATTG
ACTGCCCACCTCGGGGGTCTTTCATTTGGAGGTTCCACCGAGATTTGGAGACCCCTGCCTAGGGACCACC
GACCCCCCCGCCGGGAGGTAAGCTGGCCAGCGGTCGTTTCGTGTCTGTCTCTGTCTTTGTGCGTGTTTGT
GCCGGCATCTAATGTTTGCGCCTGCGTCTGTACTAGTTAGCTAACTAGCTCTGTATCTGGCGGACCCGTG
GTGGAACTGACGAGTTCTGAACACCCGGCCGCAACCCTGGGAGACGTCCCAGGGACTTTGGGGGCCGTTT
TTGTGGCCCGACCTGAGGAAGGGAGTCGATGTGGAATCCGACCCCGTCAGGATATGTGGTTCTGGTAGGA
GACGAGAACCTAAAACAGTTCCCGCCTCCGTCTGAATTTTTGCTTTCGGTTTGGAACCGAAGCCGCGCGT
CTTGTCTGCTGCAGCGCTGCAGCATCGTTCTGTGTTGTCTCTGTCTGACTGTGTTTCTGTATTTGTCTGA
AAATTAGGGCCAGACTGTTACCACTCCCTTAAGTTTGACCTTAGGTCACTGGAAAGATGTCGAGCGGATC
GCTCACAACCAGTCGGTAGATGTCAAGAAGAGACGTTGGGTTACCTTCTGCTCTGCAGAATGGCCAACCT
TTAACGTCGGATGGCCGCGAGACGGCACCTTTAACCGAGACCTCATCACCCAGGTTAAGATCAAGGTCTT
TTCACCTGGCCCGCATGGACACCCAGACCAGGTCCCCTACATCGTGACCTGGGAAGCCTTGGCTTTTGAC
CCCCCTCCCTGGGTCAAGCCCTTTGTACACCCTAAGCCTCCGCCTCCTCTTCCTCCATCCGCCCCGTCTC
TCCCCCTTGAACCTCCTCGTTCGACCCCGCCTCGATCCTCCCTTTATCCAGCCCTCACTCCTTCTCTAGG
CGCCGGAATTAGATCCCTACCGGGTAGGGGAGGCGCTTTTCCCAAGGCAGTCTGGAGCATGCGCTTTAGC
GGCCCCGCTGGGCACTTGGCGCTACACAAGTGGCCTCTGGCCTCGCACACATTCCACATCCACCGGTAGG
CGCCAACCGGCTCCGTTCTTTGGTGGCCCCTTCGCGCCACCTTCTACTCCTCCCCTAGTCAGGAAGTTCC
CCCCCGCCCCGCAGCTCGCGTCGTGCAGGACGTGACAAATGGAAGTAGCACGTCTCACTAGTCTCGTGCA
GATGGACAGCACCGCTGAGCAATGGAAGCGGGTAGGCCTTTGGGGCAGCGGCCAATAGCAGCTTTGGCTC
CTTCGCTTTCTGGGCTCAGAGGCTGGGAAGGGGTGGGTCCGGGGGCGGGCTCAGGGGCGGGCTCAGGGGC
GGGGCGGGCGCCCGAAGGTCCTCCGGAGGCCCGGCATTCTGCACGCTTCAAAAGCGCACGTCTGCCGCGC
TGTTCTCCTCTTCCTCATCTCCGGGCCTTTCGACCTGCACTCGAGATATATGAGAAGCGCATCAGTTTTT
TTTTCTTATTCTAGATGAGTAGCCCACCTAGCAGCGGTCGTTTTTTTCTCTTTTCGTAGGAAAATTTTCA
GTTACACTTATTTATTAGAAACCTAGATTTAGAGACTTTTAGAATAACTTTACTTCCTAGAACACATCTC
CCTTTGAATTTATATGTCTAATTTAACAACAAGTACTAATCCATTTTTCAGGCAAGCAGGCGATTGGTGG
ACGGTCTACACTGTGGATCCGGTGAGGTAGTAGGTTGTATAGTTTCCAATATTACCACCCCTGAACTATG
CAATTTTCTACCTTACCGGAGACAGAACTCTTCGAAGCTGCGTCGTCTTGCTCTCACAACTTTCTTTTCG
TTTTCTTCCTCCTCTTACTTTCACCTCTTTGTTTTTCTTTATTTTGTGCTATCAATTCGGAGTCGCAAGA
ACTGTATTCGGTGATCCCTATTGATATTCTTTTGTACTGTATTCGGAGATATTGTTTCACGAACTGTATT
CGGAGAACTGTTGTATCGGTAATGTATCTGGAGAGAATAATCTAATCGTATGTACTGTTGAGTAATGGAA
TTCCGCCCCCCCCCCCCCCCTAACGTTACTGGCCGAAGCCGCTTGGAATAAGGCCGGTGTGCGTTTGTCT
ATATGTTATTTTCCACCATATTGCCGTCTTTTGGCAATGTGAGGGCCCGGAAACCTGGCCCTGTCTTCTT
GACGAGCATTCCTAGGGGTCTTTCCCCTCTCGCCAAAGGAATGCAAGGTCTGTTGAATGTCGTGAAGGAA
GCAGTTCCTCTGGAAGCTTCTTGAAGACAAACAACGTCTGTAGCGACCCTTTGCAGGCAGCGGAACCCCC
CACCTGGCGACAGGTGCCTCTGCGGCCAAAAGCCACGTGTATAAGATACACCTGCAAAGGCGGCACAACC
CCAGTGCCACGTTGTGAGTTGGATAGTTGTGGAAAGAGTCAAATGGCTCTCCTCAAGCGTATTCAACAAG
GGGCTGAAGGATGCCCAGAAGGTACCCCATTGTATGGGATCTGATCTGGGGCCTCGGTGCACATGCTTTA
CATGTGTTTAGTCGAGGTTAAAAAACGTCTAGGCCCCCCGAACCACGGGGACGTGGTTTTCCTTTGAAAA
ACACGATGATAATATGGCCACAACCATGGTGAGCAAGGGCGAGGAGCTGTTCACCGGGGTGGTGCCCATC
CTGGTCGAGCTGGACGGCGACGTAAACGGCCACAAGTTCAGCGTGTCCGGCGAGGGCGAGGGCGATGCCA
CCTACGGCAAGCTGACCCTGAAGTTCATCTGCACCACCGGCAAGCTGCCCGTGCCCTGGCCCACCCTCGT
GACCACCTTCACCTACGGCGTGCAGTGCTTCAGCCGCTACCCCGACCACATGAAGCAGCACGACTTCTTC
AAGTCCGCCATGCCCGAAGGCTACGTCCAGGAGCGCACCATCTTCTTCAAGGACGACGGCAACTACAAGA
CCCGCGCCGAGGTGAAGTTCGAGGGCGACACCCTGGTGAACCGCATCGAGCTGAAGGGCATCGACTTCAA
GGAGGACGGCAACATCCTGGGGCACAAGCTGGAGTACAACTACAACAGCCACAACGTCTATATCATGGCC
GACAAGCAGAAGAACGGCATCAAGGTGAACTTCAAGATCCGCCACAACATCGAGGACGGCAGCGTGCAGC
TCGCCGACCACTACCAGCAGAACACCCCCATCGGCGACGGCCCCGTGCTGCTGCCCGACAACCACTACCT
GAGCACCCAGTCCGCCCTGAGCAAAGACCCCAACGAGAAGCGCGATCACATGGTCCTGCTGGAGTTCGTG
ACCGCCGCCGGGATCACTCTCGGCATGGACGAGCTGTACAAGTAATGAATTAATTAAGAATTGCGGCCGC
GTCGACCTGCAGCCAAGCTTATCGATAAAATAAAAGATTTTATTTAGTCTCCAGAAAAAGGGGGGAATGA
AAGACCCCACCTGTAGGTTTGGCAAGCTAGCTTAAGTAACGCCATTTTGCAAGGCATGGAAAATACATAA
CTGAGAATAGAGAAGTTCAGATCAAGGTTAGGAACAGAGAGACAGCAGAATATGGGCCAAACAGGATATC
TGTGGTAAGCAGTTCCTGCCCCGGCTCAGGGCCAAGAACAGATGGTCCCCAGATGCGGTCCCGCCCTCAG
CAGTTTCTAGAGAACCATCAGATGTTTCCAGGGTGCCCCAAGGACCTGAAAATGACCCTGTGCCTTATTT
GAACTAACCAATCAGTTCGCTTCTCGCTTCTGTTCGCGCGCTTCTGCTCCCCGAGCTCAATAAAAGAGCC
CACAACCCCTCACTCGGCGCGCCAGTCCTCCGATAGACTGCGTCGCCCGGGTACCCGTGTATCCAATAAA
CCCTCTTGCAGTTGCATCCGACTTGTGGTCTCGCTGTTCCTTGGGAGGGTCTCCTCTGAGTGATTGACTA
CCCGTCAGCGGGGGTCTTTCATGGGTAACAGTTTCTTGAAGTTGGAGAACAACATTCTGAGGGTAGGAGT
CGAATATTAAGTAATCCTGACTCAATTAGCCACTGTTTTGAATCCACATACTCCAATACTCCTGAAATAG
TTCATTATGGACAGCGCAGAAGAGCTGGGGAGAATTAATTCGTAATCATGGTCATAGCTGTTTCCTGTGT
GAAATTGTTATCCGCTCACAATTCCACACAACATACGAGCCGGAAGCATAAAGTGTAAAGCCTGGGGTGC
CTAATGAGTGAGCTAACTCACATTAATTGCGTTGCGCTCACTGCCCGCTTTCCAGTCGGGAAACCTGTCG
TGCCAGCTGCATTAATGAATCGGCCAACGCGCGGGGAGAGGCGGTTTGCGTATTGGGCGCTCTTCCGCTT
CCTCGCTCACTGACTCGCTGCGCTCGGTCGTTCGGCTGCGGCGAGCGGTATCAGCTCACTCAAAGGCGGT
AATACGGTTATCCACAGAATCAGGGGATAACGCAGGAAAGAACATGTGAGCAAAAGGCCAGCAAAAGGCC
AGGAACCGTAAAAAGGCCGCGTTGCTGGCGTTTTTCCATAGGCTCCGCCCCCCTGACGAGCATCACAAAA
ATCGACGCTCAAGTCAGAGGTGGCGAAACCCGACAGGACTATAAAGATACCAGGCGTTTCCCCCTGGAAG
CTCCCTCGTGCGCTCTCCTGTTCCGACCCTGCCGCTTACCGGATACCTGTCCGCCTTTCTCCCTTCGGGA
AGCGTGGCGCTTTCTCATAGCTCACGCTGTAGGTATCTCAGTTCGGTGTAGGTCGTTCGCTCCAAGCTGG
GCTGTGTGCACGAACCCCCCGTTCAGCCCGACCGCTGCGCCTTATCCGGTAACTATCGTCTTGAGTCCAA
CCCGGTAAGACACGACTTATCGCCACTGGCAGCAGCCACTGGTAACAGGATTAGCAGAGCGAGGTATGTA
GGCGGTGCTACAGAGTTCTTGAAGTGGTGGCCTAACTACGGCTACACTAGAAGGACAGTATTTGGTATCT
GCGCTCTGCTGAAGCCAGTTACCTTCGGAAAAAGAGTTGGTAGCTCTTGATCCGGCAAACAAACCACCGC
TGGTAGCGGTGGTTTTTTTGTTTGCAAGCAGCAGATTACGCGCAGAAAAAAAGGATCTCAAGAAGATCCT
TTGATCTTTTCTACGGGGTCTGACGCTCAGTGGAACGAAAACTCACGTTAAGGGATTTTGGTCATGAGAT
TATCAAAAAGGATCTTCACCTAGATCCTTTTAAATTAAAAATGAAGTTTTAAATCAATCTAAAGTATATA
TGAGTAAACTTGGTCTGACAGTTACCAATGCTTAATCAGTGAGGCACCTATCTCAGCGATCTGTCTATTT
CGTTCATCCATAGTTGCCTGACTCCCCGTCGTGTAGATAACTACGATACGGGAGGGCTTACCATCTGGCC
CCAGTGCTGCAATGATACCGCGAGACCCACGCTCACCGGCTCCAGATTTATCAGCAATAAACCAGCCAGC
CGGAAGGGCCGAGCGCAGAAGTGGTCCTGCAACTTTATCCGCCTCCATCCAGTCTATTAATTGTTGCCGG
GAAGCTAGAGTAAGTAGTTCGCCAGTTAATAGTTTGCGCAACGTTGTTGCCATTGCTACAGGCATCGTGG
TGTCACGCTCGTCGTTTGGTATGGCTTCATTCAGCTCCGGTTCCCAACGATCAAGGCGAGTTACATGATC
CCCCATGTTGTGCAAAAAAGCGGTTAGCTCCTTCGGTCCTCCGATCGTTGTCAGAAGTAAGTTGGCCGCA
GTGTTATCACTCATGGTTATGGCAGCACTGCATAATTCTCTTACTGTCATGCCATCCGTAAGATGCTTTT
CTGTGACTGGTGAGTACTCAACCAAGTCATTCTGAGAATAGTGTATGCGGCGACCGAGTTGCTCTTGCCC
GGCGTCAATACGGGATAATACCGCGCCACATAGCAGAACTTTAAAAGTGCTCATCATTGGAAAACGTTCT
TCGGGGCGAAAACTCTCAAGGATCTTACCGCTGTTGAGATCCAGTTCGATGTAACCCACTCGTGCACCCA
ACTGATCTTCAGCATCTTTTACTTTCACCAGCGTTTCTGGGTGAGCAAAAACAGGAAGGCAAAATGCCGC
AAAAAAGGGAATAAGGGCGACACGGAAATGTTGAATACTCATACTCTTCCTTTTTCAATATTATTGAAGC
ATTTATCAGGGTTATTGTCTCATGAGCGGATACATATTTGAATGTATTTAGAAAAATAAACAAATAGGGG
TTCCGCGCACATTTCCCCGAAAAGTGCCACCTGACGTCTAAGAAACCATTATTATCATGACATTAACCTA
TAAAAATAGGCGTATCACGAGGCCCTTTCGTCTCGCGCGTTTCGGTGATGACGGTGAAAACCTCTGACAC
ATGCAGCTCCCGGAGACGGTCACAGCTTGTCTGTAAGCGGATGCCGGGAGCAGACAAGCCCGTCAGGGCG
CGTCAGCGGGTGTTGGCGGGTGTCGGGGCTGGCTTAACTATGCGGCATCAGAGCAGATTGTACTGAGAGT
GCACCATATGCGGTGTGAAATACCGCACAGATGCGTAAGGAGAAAATACCGCATCAGGCGCCATTCGCCA
TTCAGGCTGCGCAACTGTTGGGAAGGGCGATCGGTGCGGGCCTCTTCGCTATTACGCCAGCTGGCGAAAG
GGGGATGTGCTGCAAGGCGATTAAGTTGGGTAACGCCAGGGTTTTCCCAGTCACGACGTTGTAAAACGAC
GGCCAGTGCCAAGCTCGCTCTCCCTTATGCGACTCCTGCATTAGGAAGCAGCCCAGTAGTAGGTTGAGGC
CGTTGAGCACCGCCGCCGCAAGGAATGGTGCATGCAAGGAGATGGCGCCCAACAGTCCCCCGGCCACGGG
GCCTGCCACCATACCCACGCCGAAACAAGCGCTCATGAGCCCGAAGTGGCGAGCCCGATCTTCCCCATCG
GTGATGTCGGCGATATAGGCGCCAGCAACCGCACCTGTGGCGCCGGTGATGCCGGCCACGATGCGTCCGG
CGTAGAGGATCGATTAGTCCAATTTGTTAAAGACAGGATATCAGTGGTCCAGGCTCTAGTTTTGACTCAA
CAATATCACCAGCTGAAGCCTATAGAGTACGAGCCATAGATAAAATAAAAGATTTTATTTAGTCTCCAGA
AAAAGGGGGGAA
