>Addgene plasmid #26551 | MXW-PGK-let-7_LPD-IRES-GFP | addgene partial sequence | sequence record 32788 | 26551 with mPGK-F
CTGCACTCGAGATATATGAGAAGCGCATCAGTTTTTTTTTCTTATTCTAGATGAGTAGCCCACCTAGCAG
CGGTCGTTTTTTTCTCTTTTCGTAGGAAAATTTTCAGTTACACTTATTTATTAGAAACCTAGATTTAGAG
ACTTTTAGAATAACTTTACTTCCTAGAACACATCTCCCTTTGAATTTATATGTCTAATTTAACAACAAGT
ACTAATCCATTTTTCAGGCAAGCAGGCGATTGGTGGACGGTCTACACTGTGGATCCGGTGAGGTAGTAGG
TTGTATAGTTTCCAATATTACCACCCCTGAACTATGCAATTTTCTACCTTACCGGAGACAGAACTCTTCG
AAGCTGCGTCGTCTTGCTCTCACAACTTTCTTTTCGTTTTCTTCCTCCTCTTACTTTCACCTCTTTGTTT
TTCTTTATTTTGTGCTATCAATTCGGAGTCGCAAGAACTGTATTCGGTGATCCCTATTGATATTCTTTTG
TACTGTATTCGGAGATATTGTTTCACGAACTGTATTCGGAGAACTGTTGTATCGGTAATGTATCTGGAGA
GAATAATCTAATCGTATGTACTGTTGAGTAATGGAATTCCGCCCC
